Addgene plasmid #172991: pCMV7.1_3xFLAG-TAOK1
Purpose: constitutive expression of FLAG-tagged TAOK1
Depositing lab: Michael Wehr. Depositing organization: Klinikum der Ludwig Maximilians-Universitaet Muenchen. Publication: Comprehensive split TEV based protein-protein interaction screening reveals TAOK2 as a key modulator of Hippo signalling to limit growth. Ma X, Mandausch FJ, Wu Y, Sahoo VK, Ma W, Leoni G, Hostiuc M, Wintgens JP, Qiu J, Kannaiyan N, Rossner MJ, Wehr MC. Cell Signal. 2024 Jan;113:110917. doi: 10.1016/j.cellsig.2023.110917. Epub 2023 Oct 7. PubMed 37813295.
Backbone
  Vector backbone: pCMV7.1
  Vector type: Mammalian Expression
Growth in bacteria
  Bacterial resistance: Ampicillin, 100 μg/mL
  Growth temperature: 37°C
  Growth strain: DH5alpha
  Copy number: High Copy
Gene/Insert
  Gene/Insert name: 3xFLAG-TAOK1
  Species: H. sapiens (human)
  Entrez Gene: TAOK1 (a.k.a. DDIB, KFC-B, MAP3K16, MARKK, PSK-2, PSK2, TAO1, hKFC-B, hTAOK1)
  Tag / fusion protein: 3xFLAG (N terminal on insert)
  Cloning method: Gateway Cloning
Terms and licenses: Academic/Nonprofit Terms; Industry Terms: Not Available to Industry
How to cite: pCMV7.1_3xFLAG-TAOK1 was a gift from Michael Wehr (Addgene plasmid # 172991 ; http://n2t.net/addgene:172991 ; RRID:Addgene_172991)
