[The description below was written by a language model from this plasmid's Addgene catalogue record and pLannotate feature annotations shown in this document.]
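Description:
pCMV7.1_3xFLAG-TAOK1 is a mammalian expression plasmid built on the pCMV7.1 backbone for constitutive production of human TAOK1 carrying an N-terminal 3xFLAG epitope. It is maintained in E. coli as a high-copy plasmid through a ColE1/pUC-type origin and selected with ampicillin via the β-lactamase gene and its own promoter. An f1 phage origin is also present, which in principle allows single-stranded DNA production. Remnants of the lac region (lacZα and lacI fragments, lac promoter and operator, CAP site) and a T7 promoter are carried over from the backbone and have no stated role in the expression cassette.

The expression unit consists of the human cytomegalovirus immediate-early enhancer and promoter driving the 3xFLAG coding sequence, which includes an enterokinase cleavage site. This is followed by an attB1 site, the TAOK1 open reading frame, an attB2 site and the human growth hormone polyadenylation signal. The flanking attB sites reflect insertion of the gene by Gateway recombination, with attB1 lying between the tag and the kinase. The annotation labels the TAOK1 coding region as a fragment of about 2.6 kb, so the match may not span the complete reference protein; the record does not explain this. An SV40 enhancer/early promoter lies downstream of the poly(A) signal, but no mammalian selection marker is annotated, so the plasmid appears suited to transient transfection.

TAOK1 is a serine/threonine kinase that activates the p38 stress-activated MAPK cascade and acts in the DNA damage response and cytoskeletal regulation. The FLAG-tagged protein can be detected or immunoprecipitated with anti-FLAG reagents. The construct was deposited in connection with a protein–protein interaction screen of Hippo signalling.
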