Features (pLannotate 1.2.2; 19 found; start..end, strand, type, name):
      4..158     -  CDS            lacZα (fragment): LacZα fragment of β-galactosidase; lacZ fragment
    318..697     +  enhancer       CMV enhancer: human cytomegalovirus immediate early enhancer
    699..898     +  promoter       CMV promoter: human cytomegalovirus (CMV) immediate early promoter
    931..996     +  CDS            3xFLAG: three tandem FLAG® epitope tags, followed by an enterokinase cleavage site
   1033..1057    +  protein_bind   attB1: mutant version of attB; recombination site for the Gateway® BP reaction BP Clonase™
   1060..3615    +  CDS            TAOK1 (fragment): TAOK1_HUMAN - Also known as KIAA1361, MAP3K16, MARKK. Experimental evidence at protein level: Swiss-Prot protein existence level 1. Serine/threonine-protein kinase involved in various processes such as p38/MAPK14 stress-activated MAPK cascade, DNA damage response and regulation of cytoskeleton stability. Phosphorylates MAP2K3, MAP2K6 and MARK2. Acts as an activator of the p38/MAPK14 stress-activated MAPK cascade by mediating phosphorylation and subsequent activation of the upstream MAP2K3 and MAP2K6 kinases. Involved in G-protein coupled receptor signaling to p38/MAPK14. In response to DNA dam
   3620..3644    -  protein_bind   attB2: mutant version of attB; recombination site for the Gateway® BP reaction BP Clonase™
   3658..3676    -  misc_feature   MCS (fragment): pUC18/19 multiple cloning site
   3677..4299    +  polyA_signal   hGH poly(A) signal: human growth hormone polyadenylation signal
   4328..4657    +  promoter       SV40 promoter: SV40 enhancer and early promoter
   4696..4714    -  promoter       T7 promoter: promoter for bacteriophage T7 RNA polymerase
   4752..4768    -  protein_bind   lac operator: The lac repressor binds to the lac operator to inhibit transcription in E. coli. This inhibition can be relieved by adding lactose or isopropyl-β-D-thiogalactopyranoside (IPTG). lac repressor encoded by lacI
   4776..4806    -  promoter       lac promoter: promoter for the E. coli lac operon
   4821..4842    -  protein_bind   CAP binding site: CAP binding activates transcription in the presence of cAMP. E. coli catabolite activator protein
   4855..4947    -  CDS            lacI (fragment): lac repressor; lacI; The lac repressor binds to the lac operator to inhibit transcription in E. coli. This inhibition can be relieved by adding lactose or isopropyl-β-D-thiogalactopyranoside (IPTG).
   5130..5718    -  rep_origin     ori: high-copy-number ColE1/pMB1/pBR322/pUC origin of replication
   5889..6749    -  CDS            AmpR: β-lactamase; bla; confers resistance to ampicillin, carbenicillin, and related antibiotics
   6750..6854    -  promoter       AmpR promoter: bla
   6881..7309    +  rep_origin     f1 ori (sequence partly withheld): f1 bacteriophage origin of replication; arrow indicates direction of (+) strand synthesis
>Addgene plasmid #172991 | pCMV7.1_3xFLAG-TAOK1 | addgene full sequence | sequence record 340493 | Addgene NGS Result
CCATTCGCCATTCAGGCTGCGCAACTGTTGGGAAGGGCGATCGGTGCGGGCCTCTTCGCTATTACGCCAG
CTGGCGAAAGGGGGATGTGCTGCAAGGCGATTAAGTTGGGTAACGCCAGGGTTTTCCCAGTCACGACGTT
GTAAAACGACGGCCAGTGCCAAGCTGATCTATACATTGAATCAATATTGGCAATTAGCCATATTAGTCAT
TGGTTATATAGCATAAATCAATATTGGCTATTGGCCATTGCATACGTTGTATCTATATCATAATATGTAC
ATTTATATTGGCTCATGTCCAATATGACCGCCATGTTGACATTGATTATTGACTAGTTATTAATAGTAAT
CAATTACGGGGTCATTAGTTCATAGCCCATATATGGAGTTCCGCGTTACATAACTTACGGTAAATGGCCC
GCCTGGCTGACCGCCCAACGACCCCCGCCCATTGACGTCAATAATGACGTATGTTCCCATAGTAACGCCA
ATAGGGACTTTCCATTGACGTCAATGGGTGGAGTATTTACGGTAAACTGCCCACTTGGCAGTACATCAAG
TGTATCATATGCCAAGTCCGCCCCCTATTGACGTCAATGACGGTAAATGGCCCGCCTGGCATTATGCCCA
GTACATGACCTTACGGGACTTTCCTACTTGGCAGTACATCTACGTATTAGTCATCGCTATTACCATGGTG
ATGCGGTTTTGGCAGTACACCAATGGGCGTGGATAGCGGTTTGACTCACGGGGATTTCCAAGTCTCCACC
CCATTGACGTCAATGGGAGTTTGTTTTGGCACCAAAATCAACGGGACTTTCCAAAATGTCGTAATAACCC
CGCCCCGTTGACGCAAATGGGCGGTAGGCGTGTACGGTGGGAGGTCTATATAAGCAGAGCTCGTTTAGTG
AACCGTCAGAATTAACCATGGACTACAAAGACCATGACGGTGATTATAAAGATCATGACATCGATTACAA
GGATGACGATGACAAGCTTGCGGCCGCGAATTCATCGATAGATCTGATATCAACAAGTTTGTACAAAAAA
GCAGGCTCCCCATCAACTAACAGAGCAGGCAGCCTGAAGGACCCTGAAATTGCAGAGCTCTTCTTCAAAG
AAGATCCAGAGAAGCTCTTCACAGATCTCAGAGAAATTGGCCATGGAAGCTTTGGAGCAGTGTATTTTGC
ACGAGATGTGCGTACCAATGAAGTGGTGGCCATCAAGAAAATGTCTTATAGTGGAAAGCAGTCTACTGAG
AAATGGCAGGATATTATTAAGGAAGTCAAGTTTCTACAAAGAATAAAACATCCCAACAGTATAGAATACA
AAGGCTGTTATTTACGTGAACACACAGCATGGCTTGTAATGGAATATTGTTTAGGATCTGCTTCGGATTT
ACTAGAAGTTCACAAAAAGCCATTACAAGAAGTGGAAATAGCAGCAATTACACATGGTGCTCTTCAGGGA
TTAGCCTACTTACATTCTCATACTATGATTCATAGAGATATCAAAGCAGGAAATATCCTTCTGACAGAAC
CAGGCCAGGTGAAACTTGCTGACTTTGGCTCTGCTTCCATGGCATCACCTGCCAATTCCTTTGTGGGAAC
GCCGTATTGGATGGCCCCAGAAGTAATTTTAGCCATGGATGAAGGACAATATGATGGCAAAGTAGATGTG
TGGTCTCTTGGAATAACATGTATTGAACTAGCGGAAAGGAAGCCTCCTTTATTTAATATGAATGCAATGA
GTGCCTTATATCACATAGCCCAAAATGAATCCCCTACACTACAGTCTAATGAATGGTCTGATTATTTTCG
CAACTTTGTAGATTCTTGCCTCCAGAAAATCCCTCAAGATCGACCTACATCAGAGGAACTTTTAAAGCAC
ATATTTGTTCTTCGGGAGCGCCCTGAAACCGTGTTAATAGATCTCATTCAGAGGACAAAGGATGCAGTAA
GAGAGCTGGACAATCTGCAGTATCGAAAGATGAAGAAACTCCTTTTCCAGGAGGCACATAATGGACCAGC
AGTAGAAGCACAGGAAGAAGAAGAGGAACAAGATCATGGTGTTGGCCGGACAGGAACAGTTAATAGTGTT
GGAAGTAATCAATCCATTCCCAGCATGTCCATCAGTGCCAGCAGCCAAAGCAGTAGTGTTAACAGTCTTC
CAGATGTCTCAGATGACAAGAGTGAGCTAGACATGATGGAGGGAGACCACACAGTGATGTCTAACAGTTC
TGTTATCCATTTAAAACCAGAGGAAGAAAATTACAGAGAAGAGGGAGATCCTAGAACAAGAGCATCAGAT
CCACAATCTCCACCCCAAGTATCTCGTCACAAATCACACTATCGTAATCGAGAACACTTTGCTACTATAC
GGACAGCATCACTGGTTACGAGGCAAATGCAAGAACATGAGCAGGACTCTGAGCTTAGAGAACAAATGTC
TGGCTATAAGCGAATGAGGCGACAACATCAAAAGCAACTGATGACTCTGGAAAACAAGCTAAAGGCTGAG
ATGGATGAACATCGCCTCAGATTAGACAAAGATCTTGAAACTCAGCGTAACAATTTTGCTGCAGAAATGG
AGAAACTTATCAAGAAACACCAGGCTGCTATGGAGAAAGAGGCTAAAGTGATGTCCAATGAAGAGAAAAA
ATTTCAGCAACATATTCAGGCCCAACAGAAGAAAGAACTGAATAGTTTTCTCGAGTCCCAGAAAAGAGAG
TATAAACTTCGAAAAGAGCAGCTTAAAGAGTCTAAAGAACTCCAAATAAAAAAGCAGTTTCAGGATACCT
GCAAAATCCAAACCAGACAGTACAAAGCATTAAGAAATCACCTGCTGGAGACTACACCAAAGAGTGAGCA
CAAAGCTGTTCTGAAACGGCTCAAGGAGGAACAGACCCGGAAATTAGCTATCTTGGCTGAGCAGTATGAT
CACAGCATTAATGAAATGCTCTCCACACAAGCCCTGCGTTTGGATGAAGCACAGGAAGCAGAGTGCCAGG
TTTTGAAGATGCAGCTGCAGCAGGAACTGGAGCTGTTGAATGCGTATCAGAGCAAAATCAAGATGCAAGC
TGAGGCACAACATGATCGAGAGCTTCGCGAGCTTGAACAGAGGGTCTCCCTCCGGAGGGCACTCTTAGAA
CAAAAGATTGAAGAAGAGATGTTGGCTTTGCAGAATGAGCGCACAGAACGAATACGAAGCCTGTTGGAAC
GTCAAGCCAGAGAGATTGAAGCTTTTGACTCTGAAAGCATGAGACTAGGTTTTAGTAATATGGTCCTTTC
TAATCTCTCCCCTGAGGCATTCAGCCACAGCTACCCGGGAGCTTCTGGTTGGTCACACAACCCTACTGGG
GGTCCAGGACCTCACTGGGGTCATCCCATGGGTGGCCCACCACAAGCTTGGGGCCATCCAATGCAAGGTG
GACCCCAGCCATGGGGTCACCCTTCAGGGCCAATGCAAGGGGTACCTCGAGGTAGCAGTATGGGAGTCCG
CAATAGCCCCCAGGCTCTGAGGCGGACAGCTTCTGGGGGACGGACAGAGCAGGGCATGAGCAGAAGCACG
AGTGTCACTTCACAAATATCCAATGGGTCACACATGTCTTATACATAAGACCCAGCTTTCTTGTACAAAG
TGGTTGATTCGGTACCAGTCGACTCTAGAGGATCCCGGGTGGCATCCCTGTGACCCCTCCCCAGTGCCTC
TCCTGGCCCTGGAAGTTGCCACTCCAGTGCCCACCAGCCTTGTCCTAATAAAATTAAGTTGCATCATTTT
GTCTGACTAGGTGTCCTTCTATAATATTATGGGGTGGAGGGGGGTGGTATGGAGCAAGGGGCAAGTTGGG
AAGACAACCTGTAGGGCCTGCGGGGTCTATTGGGAACCAAGCTGGAGTGCAGTGGCACAATCTTGGCTCA
CTGCAATCTCCGCCTCCTGGGTTCAAGCGATTCTCCTGCCTCAGCCTCCCGAGTTGTTGGGATTCCAGGC
ATGCATGACCAGGCTCAGCTAATTTTTGTTTTTTTGGTAGAGACGGGGTTTCACCATATTGGCCAGGCTG
GTCTCCAACTCCTAATCTCAGGTGATCTACCCACCTTGGCCTCCCAAATTGCTGGGATTACAGGCGTGAA
CCACTGCTCCCTTCCCTGTCCTTCTGATTTTAAAATAACTATACCAGCAGGAGGACGTCCAGACACAGCA
TAGGCTACCTGGCCATGCCCAACCGGTGGGACATTTGAGTTGCTTGCTTGGCACTGTCCTCTCATGCGTT
GGGTCCACTCAGTAGATGCCTGTTGAATTGGGTACGCGGCCAGCTTGGCTGTGGAATGTGTGTCAGTTAG
GGTGTGGAAAGTCCCCAGGCTCCCCAGCAGGCAGAAGTATGCAAAGCATGCATCTCAATTAGTCAGCAAC
CAGGTGTGGAAAGTCCCCAGGCTCCCCAGCAGGCAGAAGTATGCAAAGCATGCATCTCAATTAGTCAGCA
ACCATAGTCCCGCCCCTAACTCCGCCCATCCCGCCCCTAACTCCGCCCAGTTCCGCCCATTCTCCGCCCC
ATGGCTGACTAATTTTTTTTATTTATGCAGAGGCCGAGGCCGCCTCGGCCTCTGAGCTATTCCAGAAGTA
GTGAGGAGGCTTTTTTGGAGGCCTAGGCTTTTGCAAAAAGCTCCTCGAGGAACTGAAAAACCAGAAAGTT
AATTCCCTATAGTGAGTCGTATTAAATTCGTAATCATGTCATAGCTGTTTCCTGTGTGAAATTGTTATCC
GCTCACAATTCCACACAACATACGAGCCGGAAGCATAAAGTGTAAAGCCTGGGGTGCCTAATGAGTGAGC
TAACTCACATTAATTGCGTTGCGCTCACTGCCCGCTTTCCAGTCGGGAAACCTGTCGTGCCAGCTGCATT
AATGAATCGGCCAACGCGCGGGGAGAGGCGGTTTGCGTATTGGGCGCTCTTCCGCTTCCTCGCTCACTGA
CTCGCTGCGCTCGGTCGTTCGGCTGCGGCGAGCGGTATCAGCTCACTCAAAGGCGGTAATACGGTTATCC
ACAGAATCAGGGGATAACGCAGGAAAGAACATGTGAGCAAAAGGCCAGCAAAAGGCCAGGAACCGTAAAA
AGGCCGCGTTGCTGGCGTTTTTCCATAGGCTCCGCCCCCCTGACGAGCATCACAAAAATCGACGCTCAAG
TCAGAGGTGGCGAAACCCGACAGGACTATAAAGATACCAGGCGTTTCCCCCTGGAAGCTCCCTCGTGCGC
TCTCCTGTTCCGACCCTGCCGCTTACCGGATACCTGTCCGCCTTTCTCCCTTCGGGAAGCGTGGCGCTTT
CTCATAGCTCACGCTGTAGGTATCTCAGTTCGGTGTAGGTCGTTCGCTCCAAGCTGGGCTGTGTGCACGA
ACCCCCCGTTCAGCCCGACCGCTGCGCCTTATCCGGTAACTATCGTCTTGAGTCCAACCCGGTAAGACAC
GACTTATCGCCACTGGCAGCAGCCACTGGTAACAGGATTAGCAGAGCGAGGTATGTAGGCGGTGCTACAG
AGTTCTTGAAGTGGTGGCCTAACTACGGCTACACTAGAAGAACAGTATTTGGTATCTGCGCTCTGCTGAA
GCCAGTTACCTTCGGAAAAAGAGTTGGTAGCTCTTGATCCGGCAAACAAACCACCGCTGGTAGCGGTGGT
TTTTTTGTTTGCAAGCAGCAGATTACGCGCAGAAAAAAAGGATCTCAAGAAGATCCTTTGATCTTTTCTA
CGGGGTCTGACGCTCAGTGGAACGAAAACTCACGTTAAGGGATTTTGGTCATGAGATTATCAAAAAGGAT
CTTCACCTAGATCCTTTTAAATTAAAAATGAAGTTTTAAATCAATCTAAAGTATATATGAGTAAACTTGG
TCTGACAGTTACCAATGCTTAATCAGTGAGGCACCTATCTCAGCGATCTGTCTATTTCGTTCATCCATAG
TTGCCTGACTCCCCGTCGTGTAGATAACTACGATACGGGAGGGCTTACCATCTGGCCCCAGTGCTGCAAT
GATACCGCGAGACCCACGCTCACCGGCTCCAGATTTATCAGCAATAAACCAGCCAGCCGGAAGGGCCGAG
CGCAGAAGTGGTCCTGCAACTTTATCCGCCTCCATCCAGTCTATTAATTGTTGCCGGGAAGCTAGAGTAA
GTAGTTCGCCAGTTAATAGTTTGCGCAACGTTGTTGCCATTGCTACAGGCATCGTGGTGTCACGCTCGTC
GTTTGGTATGGCTTCATTCAGCTCCGGTTCCCAACGATCAAGGCGAGTTACATGATCCCCCATGTTGTGC
AAAAAAGCGGTTAGCTCCTTCGGTCCTCCGATCGTTGTCAGAAGTAAGTTGGCCGCAGTGTTATCACTCA
TGGTTATGGCAGCACTGCATAATTCTCTTACTGTCATGCCATCCGTAAGATGCTTTTCTGTGACTGGTGA
GTACTCAACCAAGTCATTCTGAGAATAGTGTATGCGGCGACCGAGTTGCTCTTGCCCGGCGTCAATACGG
GATAATACCGCGCCACATAGCAGAACTTTAAAAGTGCTCATCATTGGAAAACGTTCTTCGGGGCGAAAAC
TCTCAAGGATCTTACCGCTGTTGAGATCCAGTTCGATGTAACCCACTCGTGCACCCAACTGATCTTCAGC
ATCTTTTACTTTCACCAGCGTTTCTGGGTGAGCAAAAACAGGAAGGCAAAATGCCGCAAAAAAGGGAATA
AGGGCGACACGGAAATGTTGAATACTCATACTCTTCCTTTTTCAATATTATTGAAGCATTTATCAGGGTT
ATTGTCTCATGAGCGGATACATATTTGAATGTATTTAGAAAAATAAACAAATAGGGGTTCCGCGCACATT
TCCCCGAAAAGTGCCACCTG
[124 nt withheld, positions 6881-7004]
C
[91 nt withheld, positions 7006-7096]
A
[49 nt withheld, positions 7098-7146]
CCTTTGACGTTGGAGTCCACGTTCTTT
[37 nt withheld, positions 7174-7210]
ACCCTATCTCGGTCTATTCTTTTGATTTATAAGGGATTTTGCCGATTTCGGCCTATTGGTTAAAAAATGA
GCTGATTTAACAAAAATTTAACGCGAATTTTAACAAAATATTAACGCTTACAATTT
